Addgene plasmid #217794: HUHe variant click editor (CE1) - pCMV-T7-SwCV-nCas9-EcKlenow (JO1270)
Purpose: Variant CE1 construct with SwCV HUH endonuclease, expressed from CMV or T7 promoters.
Depositing lab: Benjamin Kleinstiver. Depositing organization: Massachusetts General Hospital. Publication: Click editing enables programmable genome writing using DNA polymerases and HUH endonucleases. Ferreira da Silva J, Tou CJ, King EM, Eller ML, Rufino-Ramos D, Ma L, Cromwell CR, Metovic J, Benning FMC, Chao LH, Eichler FS, Kleinstiver BP. Nat Biotechnol. 2024 Jul 22. doi: 10.1038/s41587-024-02324-x. PubMed 39039307.
Backbone
  Vector backbone: pCMV-T7-SpCas9-P2A-EGFP (RTW3027)
  Backbone manufacturer: Addgene #139987
  Vector type: Mammalian Expression, CRISPR ; in vitro transcription; T7 promoter
Growth in bacteria
  Bacterial resistance: Ampicillin, 100 μg/mL
  Growth temperature: 37°C
  Growth strain: DH5alpha
  Copy number: High Copy
Gene/Insert
  Gene/Insert name: SwCV-XTEN-nSpCas9-BPNLS-EcKlenow(-exo)-BPNLS (alt name: JO1270)
  Species: Synthetic
  Mutation: nSpCas9(H840A); EcKlenow(-exo;D355A/E357A)
  Promoter: CMV and T7
  Tag / fusion protein: BPNLS (C terminal on backbone)
  Cloning method: Gibson Cloning
  Sequencing primers: 5′ oBK6928-CCAAGTCTCCACCCCATTGACG; 3′ oBK219-GGGAGTGGCACCTTCCAGGGTC
Terms and licenses: Academic/Nonprofit Terms; Industry Terms: Not Available to Industry
Depositor comments: Please visit https://doi.org/10.1101/2023.09.12.557440 for bioRxiv preprint.
How to cite: HUHe variant click editor (CE1) - pCMV-T7-SwCV-nCas9-EcKlenow (JO1270) was a gift from Benjamin Kleinstiver (Addgene plasmid # 217794 ; http://n2t.net/addgene:217794 ; RRID:Addgene_217794)
