[The description below was written by a language model from this plasmid's Addgene catalogue record and pLannotate feature annotations shown in this document.]
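Description:
HUHe variant click editor (CE1) - pCMV-T7-SwCV-nCas9-EcKlenow (JO1270) is a 9.9 kb mammalian expression and in vitro transcription plasmid derived from the pCMV-T7-SpCas9-P2A-EGFP backbone. It is maintained in E. coli at high copy through a ColE1/pUC-type origin and selected with ampicillin via the β-lactamase gene. Small remnants of lac regulatory elements, a bom fragment and an SV40 promoter fragment are backbone leftovers with no evident role in the payload.

The payload is a single synthetic fusion open reading frame, SwCV-XTEN-nSpCas9-BPNLS-EcKlenow(-exo)-BPNLS, placed downstream of the CMV enhancer/promoter and a T7 promoter and terminated by the bGH polyadenylation signal. This arrangement allows expression after transfection into mammalian cells or production of mRNA by T7 RNA polymerase. At the N-terminus is the SwCV HUH endonuclease domain, which the annotation software matches by homology to a circovirus Rep protein. Such domains nick a specific ssDNA recognition sequence and become covalently linked to the 5′ end of the DNA through a tyrosine. An XTEN linker joins it to Streptococcus pyogenes Cas9 carrying H840A, a nickase. This is followed by the Klenow fragment of E. coli DNA polymerase I with D355A/E357A mutations that remove 3′-5′ exonuclease activity. Bipartite nuclear localisation signals follow the Cas9 and polymerase modules.

In click editing, the HUH domain tethers a DNA template to the editor. The guide-directed nickase exposes a 3′ end at the target, and the DNA-dependent polymerase extends it to write the edit. This construct is a variant of the CE1 editor that uses the SwCV HUH endonuclease. The guide RNA and DNA template are not encoded on this plasmid.
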