Features (pLannotate 1.2.2; 18 found; start..end, strand, type, name):
    113..217     -  promoter       AmpR promoter: bla
    288..332     -  misc_feature   bom (fragment): basis of mobility region from pBR322
    487..866     +  enhancer       CMV enhancer: human cytomegalovirus immediate early enhancer
    867..1070    +  promoter       CMV promoter: human cytomegalovirus (CMV) immediate early promoter
   1112..1130    +  promoter       T7 promoter: promoter for bacteriophage T7 RNA polymerase
   1144..1479    +  CDS            rep (fragment): REP_GOCV - Protein inferred from homology: Swiss-Prot protein existence level 3. Essential for the replication of viral ssDNA. The closed circular ssDNA genome is first converted to a superhelical dsDNA. Rep and/or Rep' binds a specific hairpin at the genome origin of replication. Introduces an endonucleolytic nick within the conserved sequence 5'-AGTATTAC-3' in the intergenic region of the genome, thereby initiating the rolling circle replication (RCR). Following cleavage, binds covalently to the 5'-phosphate of DNA as a tyrosyl ester. The cleavage gives rise to a free 3'-OH that serves as a
   1549..3150    +  CDS            Cas9(N): N-terminal portion of Streptococcus pyogenes Cas9 (Zetsche et al., 2015)
   3151..5645    +  CDS            Cas9(C) (fragment): C-terminal portion of Streptococcus pyogenes Cas9 (Zetsche et al., 2015)
   5749..7566    +  CDS            polA (fragment): DPO1_ECOLI - Also known as resA. Experimental evidence at protein level: Swiss-Prot protein existence level 1. In addition to polymerase activity, this DNA polymerase exhibits 3'-5' and 5'-3' exonuclease activity. It is able to utilize nicked circular duplex DNA as a template and can unwind the parental DNA strand from its template. From Escherichia coli (strain K12).
   7687..7911    +  polyA_signal   bGH poly(A) signal: bovine growth hormone polyadenylation signal
   7915..7936    +  promoter       SV40 promoter (fragment): SV40 enhancer and early promoter
   7941..7957    +  misc_feature   MCS (fragment): pBluescript multiple cloning site
   8006..8022    -  protein_bind   lac operator: The lac repressor binds to the lac operator to inhibit transcription in E. coli. This inhibition can be relieved by adding lactose or isopropyl-β-D-thiogalactopyranoside (IPTG). lac repressor encoded by lacI
   8030..8060    -  promoter       lac promoter: promoter for the E. coli lac operon
   8075..8096    -  protein_bind   CAP binding site: CAP binding activates transcription in the presence of cAMP. E. coli catabolite activator protein
   8109..8201    -  CDS            lacI (fragment): lac repressor; lacI; The lac repressor binds to the lac operator to inhibit transcription in E. coli. This inhibition can be relieved by adding lactose or isopropyl-β-D-thiogalactopyranoside (IPTG).
   8384..8972    -  rep_origin     ori: high-copy-number ColE1/pMB1/pBR322/pUC origin of replication
   9143..112     -  CDS            AmpR (across the origin): β-lactamase; bla; confers resistance to ampicillin, carbenicillin, and related antibiotics
>Addgene plasmid #217794 | HUHe variant click editor (CE1) - pCMV-T7-SwCV-nCas9-EcKlenow (JO1270) | addgene full sequence | sequence record 432859 | Addgene NGS Result
ACTGATCTTCAGCATCTTTTACTTTCACCAGCGTTTCTGGGTGAGCAAAAACAGGAAGGCAAAATGCCGC
AAAAAAGGGAATAAGGGCGACACGGAAATGTTGAATACTCATACTCTTCCTTTTTCAATATTATTGAAGC
ATTTATCAGGGTTATTGTCTCATGAGCGGATACATATTTGAATGTATTTAGAAAAATAAACAAATAGGGG
TTCCGCGCACATTTCCCCGAAAAGTGCCACCTGACGTCGACGGATCGGGAGATCGATCTCCCGATCCCCT
AGGGTCGACTCTCAGTACAATCTGCTCTGATGCCGCATAGTTAAGCCAGTATCTGCTCCCTGCTTGTGTG
TTGGAGGTCGCTGAGTAGTGCGCGAGCAAAATTTAAGCTACAACAAGGCAAGGCTTGACCGACAATTGCA
TGAAGAATCTGCTTAGGGTTAGGCGTTTTGCGCTGCTTCGCGATGTACGGGCCAGATATACGCGTTGACA
TTGATTATTGACTAGTTATTAATAGTAATCAATTACGGGGTCATTAGTTCATAGCCCATATATGGAGTTC
CGCGTTACATAACTTACGGTAAATGGCCCGCCTGGCTGACCGCCCAACGACCCCCGCCCATTGACGTCAA
TAATGACGTATGTTCCCATAGTAACGCCAATAGGGACTTTCCATTGACGTCAATGGGTGGAGTATTTACG
GTAAACTGCCCACTTGGCAGTACATCAAGTGTATCATATGCCAAGTACGCCCCCTATTGACGTCAATGAC
GGTAAATGGCCCGCCTGGCATTATGCCCAGTACATGACCTTATGGGACTTTCCTACTTGGCAGTACATCT
ACGTATTAGTCATCGCTATTACCATGGTGATGCGGTTTTGGCAGTACATCAATGGGCGTGGATAGCGGTT
TGACTCACGGGGATTTCCAAGTCTCCACCCCATTGACGTCAATGGGAGTTTGTTTTGGCACCAAAATCAA
CGGGACTTTCCAAAATGTCGTAACAACTCCGCCCCATTGACGCAAATGGGCGGTAGGCGTGTACGGTGGG
AGGTCTATATAAGCAGAGCTGGTTTAGTGAACCGTCAGATCCGCTAGAGATCCGCGGCCGCTAATACGAC
TCACTATAGGGAGAGCCGCCACCATGGCCAAGAAAAGCGACTACGGCTACAAGCGGTGGGTCTTTACCAT
CAACAACCCCACATTCGAGGACTATGTGTCCGTGATCGAGTTCTGCACCGCCGAGAACTGCAAGTTCGCC
ATCGTGGGCGAAGAGAAGGGCGAGAAAGAGGGCACCCCTCACCTGCAGGGCTTCCTGAGCCTGCGGAAGA
ACGCCAGAGCCGCTGCTCTGGAAGAGAATCTGGGCGGAAGAGCCTGGCTGTCTAGAGCCGTGGGATCTGA
TGAGGAAAATGAGGAATACTGTAGCAAGGAAACCACCTACCTGAGAGTGGGCACACCTAACCGGAAGGGC
AGAAGCAGCGGAGGCTCTAGCGGCTCCGAGACACCCGGCACATCTGAGTCCGCCACCCCTGAGAGCAGCG
GCGGCAGCGACAAGAAGTACAGCATCGGCCTGGACATCGGCACCAACTCTGTGGGCTGGGCCGTGATCAC
CGACGAGTACAAGGTGCCCAGCAAGAAATTCAAGGTGCTGGGCAACACCGACCGGCACAGCATCAAGAAG
AACCTGATCGGAGCCCTGCTGTTCGACAGCGGCGAAACAGCCGAGGCCACCCGGCTGAAGAGAACCGCCA
GAAGAAGATACACCAGACGGAAGAACCGGATCTGCTATCTGCAAGAGATCTTCAGCAACGAGATGGCCAA
GGTGGACGACAGCTTCTTCCACAGACTGGAAGAGTCCTTCCTGGTGGAAGAGGATAAGAAGCACGAGCGG
CACCCCATCTTCGGCAACATCGTGGACGAGGTGGCCTACCACGAGAAGTACCCCACCATCTACCACCTGA
GAAAGAAACTGGTGGACAGCACCGACAAGGCCGACCTGCGGCTGATCTATCTGGCCCTGGCCCACATGAT
CAAGTTCCGGGGCCACTTCCTGATCGAGGGCGACCTGAACCCCGACAACAGCGACGTGGACAAGCTGTTC
ATCCAGCTGGTGCAGACCTACAACCAGCTGTTCGAGGAAAACCCCATCAACGCCAGCGGCGTGGACGCCA
AGGCCATCCTGTCTGCCAGACTGAGCAAGAGCAGACGGCTGGAAAATCTGATCGCCCAGCTGCCCGGCGA
GAAGAAGAATGGCCTGTTCGGAAACCTGATTGCCCTGAGCCTGGGCCTGACCCCCAACTTCAAGAGCAAC
TTCGACCTGGCCGAGGATGCCAAACTGCAGCTGAGCAAGGACACCTACGACGACGACCTGGACAACCTGC
TGGCCCAGATCGGCGACCAGTACGCCGACCTGTTTCTGGCCGCCAAGAACCTGTCCGACGCCATCCTGCT
GAGCGACATCCTGAGAGTGAACACCGAGATCACCAAGGCCCCCCTGAGCGCCTCTATGATCAAGAGATAC
GACGAGCACCACCAGGACCTGACCCTGCTGAAAGCTCTCGTGCGGCAGCAGCTGCCTGAGAAGTACAAAG
AGATTTTCTTCGACCAGAGCAAGAACGGCTACGCCGGCTACATTGACGGCGGAGCCAGCCAGGAAGAGTT
CTACAAGTTCATCAAGCCCATCCTGGAAAAGATGGACGGCACCGAGGAACTGCTCGTGAAGCTGAACAGA
GAGGACCTGCTGCGGAAGCAGCGGACCTTCGACAACGGCAGCATCCCCCACCAGATCCACCTGGGAGAGC
TGCACGCCATTCTGCGGCGGCAGGAAGATTTTTACCCATTCCTGAAGGACAACCGGGAAAAGATCGAGAA
GATCCTGACCTTCCGCATCCCCTACTACGTGGGCCCTCTGGCCAGGGGAAACAGCAGATTCGCCTGGATG
ACCAGAAAGAGCGAGGAAACCATCACCCCCTGGAACTTCGAGGAAGTGGTGGACAAGGGCGCTTCCGCCC
AGAGCTTCATCGAGCGGATGACCAACTTCGATAAGAACCTGCCCAACGAGAAGGTGCTGCCCAAGCACAG
CCTGCTGTACGAGTACTTCACCGTGTATAACGAGCTGACCAAAGTGAAATACGTGACCGAGGGAATGAGA
AAGCCCGCCTTCCTGAGCGGCGAGCAGAAAAAGGCCATCGTGGACCTGCTGTTCAAGACCAACCGGAAAG
TGACCGTGAAGCAGCTGAAAGAGGACTACTTCAAGAAAATCGAGTGCTTCGACTCCGTGGAAATCTCCGG
CGTGGAAGATCGGTTCAACGCCTCCCTGGGCACATACCACGATCTGCTGAAAATTATCAAGGACAAGGAC
TTCCTGGACAATGAGGAAAACGAGGACATTCTGGAAGATATCGTGCTGACCCTGACACTGTTTGAGGACA
GAGAGATGATCGAGGAACGGCTGAAAACCTATGCCCACCTGTTCGACGACAAAGTGATGAAGCAGCTGAA
GCGGCGGAGATACACCGGCTGGGGCAGGCTGAGCCGGAAGCTGATCAACGGCATCCGGGACAAGCAGTCC
GGCAAGACAATCCTGGATTTCCTGAAGTCCGACGGCTTCGCCAACAGAAACTTCATGCAGCTGATCCACG
ACGACAGCCTGACCTTTAAAGAGGACATCCAGAAAGCCCAGGTGTCCGGCCAGGGCGATAGCCTGCACGA
GCACATTGCCAATCTGGCCGGCAGCCCCGCCATTAAGAAGGGCATCCTGCAGACAGTGAAGGTGGTGGAC
GAGCTCGTGAAAGTGATGGGCCGGCACAAGCCCGAGAACATCGTGATCGAAATGGCCAGAGAGAACCAGA
CCACCCAGAAGGGACAGAAGAACAGCCGCGAGAGAATGAAGCGGATCGAAGAGGGCATCAAAGAGCTGGG
CAGCCAGATCCTGAAAGAACACCCCGTGGAAAACACCCAGCTGCAGAACGAGAAGCTGTACCTGTACTAC
CTGCAGAATGGGCGGGATATGTACGTGGACCAGGAACTGGACATCAACCGGCTGTCCGACTACGATGTGG
ACGCTATCGTGCCTCAGAGCTTTCTGAAGGACGACTCCATCGACAACAAGGTGCTGACCAGAAGCGACAA
GAACCGGGGCAAGAGCGACAACGTGCCCTCCGAAGAGGTCGTGAAGAAGATGAAGAACTACTGGCGGCAG
CTGCTGAACGCCAAGCTGATTACCCAGAGAAAGTTCGACAATCTGACCAAGGCCGAGAGAGGCGGCCTGA
GCGAACTGGATAAGGCCGGCTTCATCAAGAGACAGCTGGTGGAAACCCGGCAGATCACAAAGCACGTGGC
ACAGATCCTGGACTCCCGGATGAACACTAAGTACGACGAGAATGACAAGCTGATCCGGGAAGTGAAAGTG
ATCACCCTGAAGTCCAAGCTGGTGTCCGATTTCCGGAAGGATTTCCAGTTTTACAAAGTGCGCGAGATCA
ACAACTACCACCACGCCCACGACGCCTACCTGAACGCCGTCGTGGGAACCGCCCTGATCAAAAAGTACCC
TAAGCTGGAAAGCGAGTTCGTGTACGGCGACTACAAGGTGTACGACGTGCGGAAGATGATCGCCAAGAGC
GAGCAGGAAATCGGCAAGGCTACCGCCAAGTACTTCTTCTACAGCAACATCATGAACTTTTTCAAGACCG
AGATTACCCTGGCCAACGGCGAGATCCGGAAGCGGCCTCTGATCGAGACAAACGGCGAAACCGGGGAGAT
CGTGTGGGATAAGGGCCGGGATTTTGCCACCGTGCGGAAAGTGCTGAGCATGCCCCAAGTGAATATCGTG
AAAAAGACCGAGGTGCAGACAGGCGGCTTCAGCAAAGAGTCTATCCTGCCCAAGAGGAACAGCGATAAGC
TGATCGCCAGAAAGAAGGACTGGGACCCTAAGAAGTACGGCGGCTTCGACAGCCCCACCGTGGCCTATTC
TGTGCTGGTGGTGGCCAAAGTGGAAAAGGGCAAGTCCAAGAAACTGAAGAGTGTGAAAGAGCTGCTGGGG
ATCACCATCATGGAAAGAAGCAGCTTCGAGAAGAATCCCATCGACTTTCTGGAAGCCAAGGGCTACAAAG
AAGTGAAAAAGGACCTGATCATCAAGCTGCCTAAGTACTCCCTGTTCGAGCTGGAAAACGGCCGGAAGAG
AATGCTGGCCTCTGCCGGCGAACTGCAGAAGGGAAACGAACTGGCCCTGCCCTCCAAATATGTGAACTTC
CTGTACCTGGCCAGCCACTATGAGAAGCTGAAGGGCTCCCCCGAGGATAATGAGCAGAAACAGCTGTTTG
TGGAACAGCACAAGCACTACCTGGACGAGATCATCGAGCAGATCAGCGAGTTCTCCAAGAGAGTGATCCT
GGCCGACGCTAATCTGGACAAAGTGCTGTCCGCCTACAACAAGCACCGGGATAAGCCCATCAGAGAGCAG
GCCGAGAATATCATCCACCTGTTTACCCTGACCAATCTGGGAGCCCCTGCCGCCTTCAAGTACTTTGACA
CCACCATCGACCGGAAGAGGTACACCAGCACCAAAGAGGTGCTGGACGCCACCCTGATCCACCAGAGCAT
CACCGGCCTGTACGAGACACGGATCGACCTGTCTCAGCTGGGAGGTGACTCCGGCGGAAGCTCTGGTGGC
AGCAAGCGGACCGCCGACGGCTCTGAATTCGAGAGCCCTAAGAAGAAAAGAAAGGTGAGCGGAGGCTCTA
GCGGCGGAAGCGTTATCTCCTACGACAACTACGTGACCATCCTGGACGAAGAGACACTGAAGGCTTGGAT
CGCTAAACTGGAAAAAGCCCCTGTGTTCGCCTTCGCCACCGCCACCGACTCCTTAGATAACATCAGCGCC
AACCTGGTGGGCCTGTCTTTCGCCATCGAGCCTGGCGTGGCCGCCTACATCCCCGTGGCCCACGATTACC
TGGATGCCCCAGATCAAATCAGCAGAGAGAGAGCACTGGAGCTCCTGAAGCCCCTGCTGGAGGACGAGAA
GGCCCTGAAGGTGGGACAGAACCTGAAATACGATAGGGGAATCCTGGCTAATTACGGCATCGAGCTGAGA
GGCATCGCCTTCGATACCATGCTGGAATCTTACATCCTGAACAGCGTGGCCGGCCGCCACGACATGGACA
GCCTGGCTGAACGGTGGCTGAAGCACAAAACCATCACCTTCGAAGAGATCGCCGGAAAGGGCAAGAACCA
GCTGACATTTAATCAGATCGCACTGGAAGAAGCCGGCAGATACGCCGCTGAGGACGCCGACGTGACCCTT
CAGCTGCACCTGAAGATGTGGCCCGATCTGCAGAAGCACAAGGGCCCACTAAACGTGTTCGAGAACATCG
AGATGCCTCTGGTGCCCGTCCTGAGCAGAATCGAGAGGAATGGCGTGAAGATCGACCCCAAGGTGCTGCA
CAACCACAGCGAGGAACTGACACTGCGGCTGGCCGAGCTGGAAAAGAAGGCCCACGAAATCGCCGGCGAG
GAGTTCAACCTGTCTAGCACCAAGCAGCTACAAACAATCCTGTTCGAGAAGCAGGGCATTAAGCCTCTGA
AAAAGACACCTGGCGGAGCCCCCAGCACCAGCGAAGAAGTGCTGGAGGAACTGGCGCTGGATTACCCTCT
GCCCAAAGTGATCCTGGAATATAGAGGACTGGCCAAGCTGAAGTCTACATACACCGACAAGCTGCCTCTG
ATGATCAACCCCAAGACCGGCCGGGTGCATACATCTTATCACCAGGCCGTGACAGCCACCGGCCGGCTGA
GCAGCACAGATCCTAACCTGCAAAACATCCCAGTGCGGAACGAAGAGGGCAGAAGAATCAGACAGGCTTT
CATTGCCCCTGAGGACTACGTCATCGTGTCTGCTGACTACAGCCAGATAGAACTGAGAATCATGGCCCAT
CTGTCTCGGGACAAGGGCCTGCTGACCGCTTTTGCAGAAGGCAAGGACATCCACAGAGCCACCGCTGCCG
AAGTGTTCGGCCTGCCTCTGGAAACAGTGACCAGCGAGCAAAGAAGGTCCGCCAAGGCCATTAACTTCGG
CCTGATCTACGGCATGAGCGCCTTTGGCCTGGCCAGACAGCTCAACATCCCTAGAAAGGAGGCCCAGAAA
TACATGGACCTGTACTTCGAGCGGTACCCCGGCGTGCTGGAGTACATGGAACGGACCAGAGCCCAGGCTA
AAGAGCAGGGATACGTGGAAACCCTGGATGGCCGGAGACTGTATCTGCCTGACATCAAGAGCAGCAACGG
CGCCAGAAGAGCCGCCGCTGAGAGAGCTGCTATCAACGCCCCTATGCAGGGCACCGCCGCCGACATCATC
AAGCGGGCCATGATCGCCGTGGACGCCTGGCTGCAGGCCGAGCAGCCTAGAGTGCGGATGATCATGCAGG
TGCACGACGAGCTGGTGTTTGAGGTGCACAAGGACGACGTGGATGCTGTGGCCAAGCAGATTCACCAGCT
GATGGAAAATTGCACCAGACTGGACGTGCCACTGCTGGTCGAGGTTGGAAGCGGAGAGAATTGGGACCAG
GCCCACTCTGGCGGCTCAAAAAGAACCGCCGACGGCAGCGAATTCGAGTCTCCCAAGAAGAAGAGGAAAG
TCTGACCGGTCATCATCACCATCACCATTGAGTTTAAACCCGCTGATCAGCCTCGACTGTGCCTTCTAGT
TGCCAGCCATCTGTTGTTTGCCCCTCCCCCGTGCCTTCCTTGACCCTGGAAGGTGCCACTCCCACTGTCC
TTTCCTAATAAAATGAGGAAATTGCATCGCATTGTCTGAGTAGGTGTCATTCTATTCTGGGGGGTGGGGT
GGGGCAGGACAGCAAGGGGGAGGATTGGGAAGACAATAGCAGGCATGCTGGGGATGCGGTGGGCTCTATG
GCTTCTGAGGCGGAAAGAACCAGCTGGGGCTCGATACCGTCGACCTCTAGCTAGAGCTTGGCGTAATCAT
GGTCATAGCTGTTTCCTGTGTGAAATTGTTATCCGCTCACAATTCCACACAACATACGAGCCGGAAGCAT
AAAGTGTAAAGCCTAGGGTGCCTAATGAGTGAGCTAACTCACATTAATTGCGTTGCGCTCACTGCCCGCT
TTCCAGTCGGGAAACCTGTCGTGCCAGCTGCATTAATGAATCGGCCAACGCGCGGGGAGAGGCGGTTTGC
GTATTGGGCGCTCTTCCGCTTCCTCGCTCACTGACTCGCTGCGCTCGGTCGTTCGGCTGCGGCGAGCGGT
ATCAGCTCACTCAAAGGCGGTAATACGGTTATCCACAGAATCAGGGGATAACGCAGGAAAGAACATGTGA
GCAAAAGGCCAGCAAAAGGCCAGGAACCGTAAAAAGGCCGCGTTGCTGGCGTTTTTCCATAGGCTCCGCC
CCCCTGACGAGCATCACAAAAATCGACGCTCAAGTCAGAGGTGGCGAAACCCGACAGGACTATAAAGATA
CCAGGCGTTTCCCCCTGGAAGCTCCCTCGTGCGCTCTCCTGTTCCGACCCTGCCGCTTACCGGATACCTG
TCCGCCTTTCTCCCTTCGGGAAGCGTGGCGCTTTCTCATAGCTCACGCTGTAGGTATCTCAGTTCGGTGT
AGGTCGTTCGCTCCAAGCTGGGCTGTGTGCACGAACCCCCCGTTCAGCCCGACCGCTGCGCCTTATCCGG
TAACTATCGTCTTGAGTCCAACCCGGTAAGACACGACTTATCGCCACTGGCAGCAGCCACTGGTAACAGG
ATTAGCAGAGCGAGGTATGTAGGCGGTGCTACAGAGTTCTTGAAGTGGTGGCCTAACTACGGCTACACTA
GAAGAACAGTATTTGGTATCTGCGCTCTGCTGAAGCCAGTTACCTTCGGAAAAAGAGTTGGTAGCTCTTG
ATCCGGCAAACAAACCACCGCTGGTAGCGGTGGTTTTTTTGTTTGCAAGCAGCAGATTACGCGCAGAAAA
AAAGGATCTCAAGAAGATCCTTTGATCTTTTCTACGGGGTCTGACGCTCAGTGGAACGAAAACTCACGTT
AAGGGATTTTGGTCATGAGATTATCAAAAAGGATCTTCACCTAGATCCTTTTAAATTAAAAATGAAGTTT
TAAATCAATCTAAAGTATATATGAGTAAACTTGGTCTGACAGTTACCAATGCTTAATCAGTGAGGCACCT
ATCTCAGCGATCTGTCTATTTCGTTCATCCATAGTTGCCTGACTCCCCGTCGTGTAGATAACTACGATAC
GGGAGGGCTTACCATCTGGCCCCAGTGCTGCAATGATACCGCGCGAACCACGCTCACCGGCTCCAGATTT
ATCAGCAATAAACCAGCCAGCCGGAAGGGCCGAGCGCAGAAGTGGTCCTGCAACTTTATCCGCCTCCATC
CAGTCTATTAATTGTTGCCGGGAAGCTAGAGTAAGTAGTTCGCCAGTTAATAGTTTGCGCAACGTTGTTG
CCATTGCTACAGGCATCGTGGTGTCACGCTCGTCGTTTGGTATGGCTTCATTCAGCTCCGGTTCCCAACG
ATCAAGGCGAGTTACATGATCCCCCATGTTGTGCAAAAAAGCGGTTAGCTCCTTCGGTCCTCCGATCGTT
GTCAGAAGTAAGTTGGCCGCAGTGTTATCACTCATGGTTATGGCAGCACTGCATAATTCTCTTACTGTCA
TGCCATCCGTAAGATGCTTTTCTGTGACTGGTGAGTACTCAACCAAGTCATTCTGAGAATAGTGTATGCG
GCGACCGAGTTGCTCTTGCCCGGCGTCAATACGGGATAATACCGCGCCACATAGCAGAACTTTAAAAGTG
CTCATCATTGGAAAACGTTCTTCGGGGCGAAAACTCTCAAGGATCTTACCGCTGTTGAGATCCAGTTCGA
TGTAACCCACTCGTGCACCCA
